Addgene plasmid #217804: Unfused click editor construct; PCV2-EcKlenow fusion - pCMV-T7-PCV2-EcKlenow (JO1421)
Purpose: Unfused click editor construct expressing PCV2-EcKlenow, expressed from CMV or T7 promoters.
Depositing lab: Benjamin Kleinstiver. Depositing organization: Massachusetts General Hospital. Publication: Click editing enables programmable genome writing using DNA polymerases and HUH endonucleases. Ferreira da Silva J, Tou CJ, King EM, Eller ML, Rufino-Ramos D, Ma L, Cromwell CR, Metovic J, Benning FMC, Chao LH, Eichler FS, Kleinstiver BP. Nat Biotechnol. 2024 Jul 22. doi: 10.1038/s41587-024-02324-x. PubMed 39039307.
Backbone
  Vector backbone: pCMV-T7-SpCas9-P2A-EGFP (RTW3027)
  Backbone manufacturer: Addgene #139987
  Vector type: Mammalian Expression, CRISPR ; in vitro transcription; T7 promoter
Growth in bacteria
  Bacterial resistance: Ampicillin, 100 μg/mL
  Growth temperature: 37°C
  Growth strain: DH5alpha
  Copy number: High Copy
Gene/Insert
  Gene/Insert name: PCV2-linker-EcKlenow(-exo)-BPNLS (alt name: JO1421)
  Species: Synthetic
  Mutation: EcKlenow(-exo;D355A/E357A)
  Promoter: CMV and T7
  Tag / fusion protein: BPNLS (C terminal on backbone)
  Cloning method: Gibson Cloning
  Sequencing primers: 5′ oBK6928-CCAAGTCTCCACCCCATTGACG; 3′ oBK219-GGGAGTGGCACCTTCCAGGGTC
Terms and licenses: Academic/Nonprofit Terms; Industry Terms: Not Available to Industry
Depositor comments: Please visit https://doi.org/10.1101/2023.09.12.557440 for bioRxiv preprint.
How to cite: Unfused click editor construct; PCV2-EcKlenow fusion - pCMV-T7-PCV2-EcKlenow (JO1421) was a gift from Benjamin Kleinstiver (Addgene plasmid # 217804 ; http://n2t.net/addgene:217804 ; RRID:Addgene_217804)
