[The description below was written by a language model from this plasmid's Addgene catalogue record and pLannotate feature annotations shown in this document.]
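Description:
pCMV-T7-PCV2-EcKlenow (JO1421) is a 5.7 kb mammalian expression and in vitro transcription plasmid built on the pCMV-T7-SpCas9-P2A-EGFP backbone, with the original Cas9 cassette replaced by Gibson assembly. It is maintained in E. coli through a high-copy ColE1/pUC-type origin and selected with ampicillin via the β-lactamase gene. The remaining annotated pieces (lac promoter/operator, CAP site, short lacI, bom, SV40 promoter and MCS fragments) are backbone remnants with no evident role in the payload.

The expression cassette places a CMV enhancer/promoter directly upstream of a T7 promoter, so the same open reading frame can be transcribed by RNA polymerase II in transfected mammalian cells or by T7 RNA polymerase to make mRNA in vitro. A bGH polyadenylation signal terminates the unit. The synthetic insert encodes the N-terminal HUH endonuclease domain of porcine circovirus 2 Rep, joined by a linker to the Klenow fragment of E. coli DNA polymerase I. The Klenow portion carries D355A/E357A substitutions that abolish 3'-5' exonuclease activity, and the fusion ends in a C-terminal bipartite nuclear localisation signal (not separately annotated in the feature table). PCV2 Rep nicks a specific single-stranded DNA sequence and becomes covalently attached to the 5' phosphate, which allows it to tether a DNA oligonucleotide template to the polymerase.

The construct is the "unfused" click editor format: the HUH–polymerase module is expressed separately from the Cas9 component rather than as one polypeptide, so a Cas9 protein and guide RNA would have to be supplied from other constructs. It is used for click editing, in which a DNA-dependent polymerase writes programmed genome changes from a tethered DNA template.
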