Features (pLannotate 1.2.2; 16 found; start..end, strand, type, name):
    171..1031    -  CDS            AmpR: β-lactamase; bla; confers resistance to ampicillin, carbenicillin, and related antibiotics
   1032..1136    -  promoter       AmpR promoter: bla
   1207..1251    -  misc_feature   bom (fragment): basis of mobility region from pBR322
   1406..1785    +  enhancer       CMV enhancer: human cytomegalovirus immediate early enhancer
   1786..1989    +  promoter       CMV promoter: human cytomegalovirus (CMV) immediate early promoter
   2031..2049    +  promoter       T7 promoter: promoter for bacteriophage T7 RNA polymerase
   2069..2416    +  CDS            Rep (fragment): REP_PCV2 - Experimental evidence at protein level: Swiss-Prot protein existence level 1. Essential for the replication of viral ssDNA. The closed circular ssDNA genome is first converted to a superhelical dsDNA. Rep and/or Rep' binds a specific hairpin at the genome origin of replication. Introduces an endonucleolytic nick within the conserved sequence 5'-AGTATTAC-3' in the intergenic region of the genome, thereby initiating the rolling circle replication (RCR). Following cleavage, binds covalently to the 5'-phosphate of DNA as a tyrosyl ester. The cleavage gives rise to a free 3'-OH that serv
   2510..4327    +  CDS            polA (fragment): DPO1_ECOLI - Also known as resA. Experimental evidence at protein level: Swiss-Prot protein existence level 1. In addition to polymerase activity, this DNA polymerase exhibits 3'-5' and 5'-3' exonuclease activity. It is able to utilize nicked circular duplex DNA as a template and can unwind the parental DNA strand from its template. From Escherichia coli (strain K12).
   4460..4684    +  polyA_signal   bGH poly(A) signal: bovine growth hormone polyadenylation signal
   4688..4709    +  promoter       SV40 promoter (fragment): SV40 enhancer and early promoter
   4714..4730    +  misc_feature   MCS (fragment): pBluescript multiple cloning site
   4779..4795    -  protein_bind   lac operator: The lac repressor binds to the lac operator to inhibit transcription in E. coli. This inhibition can be relieved by adding lactose or isopropyl-β-D-thiogalactopyranoside (IPTG). lac repressor encoded by lacI
   4803..4833    -  promoter       lac promoter: promoter for the E. coli lac operon
   4848..4869    -  protein_bind   CAP binding site: CAP binding activates transcription in the presence of cAMP. E. coli catabolite activator protein
   4882..4974    -  CDS            lacI (fragment): lac repressor; lacI; The lac repressor binds to the lac operator to inhibit transcription in E. coli. This inhibition can be relieved by adding lactose or isopropyl-β-D-thiogalactopyranoside (IPTG).
   5157..5745    -  rep_origin     ori: high-copy-number ColE1/pMB1/pBR322/pUC origin of replication
>Addgene plasmid #217804 | Unfused click editor construct; PCV2-EcKlenow fusion - pCMV-T7-PCV2-EcKlenow (JO1421) | addgene full sequence | sequence record 432897 | Addgene NGS Result
GAAGATCCTTTGATCTTTTCTACGGGGTCTGACGCTCAGTGGAACGAAAACTCACGTTAAGGGATTTTGG
TCATGAGATTATCAAAAAGGATCTTCACCTAGATCCTTTTAAATTAAAAATGAAGTTTTAAATCAATCTA
AAGTATATATGAGTAAACTTGGTCTGACAGTTACCAATGCTTAATCAGTGAGGCACCTATCTCAGCGATC
TGTCTATTTCGTTCATCCATAGTTGCCTGACTCCCCGTCGTGTAGATAACTACGATACGGGAGGGCTTAC
CATCTGGCCCCAGTGCTGCAATGATACCGCGCGAACCACGCTCACCGGCTCCAGATTTATCAGCAATAAA
CCAGCCAGCCGGAAGGGCCGAGCGCAGAAGTGGTCCTGCAACTTTATCCGCCTCCATCCAGTCTATTAAT
TGTTGCCGGGAAGCTAGAGTAAGTAGTTCGCCAGTTAATAGTTTGCGCAACGTTGTTGCCATTGCTACAG
GCATCGTGGTGTCACGCTCGTCGTTTGGTATGGCTTCATTCAGCTCCGGTTCCCAACGATCAAGGCGAGT
TACATGATCCCCCATGTTGTGCAAAAAAGCGGTTAGCTCCTTCGGTCCTCCGATCGTTGTCAGAAGTAAG
TTGGCCGCAGTGTTATCACTCATGGTTATGGCAGCACTGCATAATTCTCTTACTGTCATGCCATCCGTAA
GATGCTTTTCTGTGACTGGTGAGTACTCAACCAAGTCATTCTGAGAATAGTGTATGCGGCGACCGAGTTG
CTCTTGCCCGGCGTCAATACGGGATAATACCGCGCCACATAGCAGAACTTTAAAAGTGCTCATCATTGGA
AAACGTTCTTCGGGGCGAAAACTCTCAAGGATCTTACCGCTGTTGAGATCCAGTTCGATGTAACCCACTC
GTGCACCCAACTGATCTTCAGCATCTTTTACTTTCACCAGCGTTTCTGGGTGAGCAAAAACAGGAAGGCA
AAATGCCGCAAAAAAGGGAATAAGGGCGACACGGAAATGTTGAATACTCATACTCTTCCTTTTTCAATAT
TATTGAAGCATTTATCAGGGTTATTGTCTCATGAGCGGATACATATTTGAATGTATTTAGAAAAATAAAC
AAATAGGGGTTCCGCGCACATTTCCCCGAAAAGTGCCACCTGACGTCGACGGATCGGGAGATCGATCTCC
CGATCCCCTAGGGTCGACTCTCAGTACAATCTGCTCTGATGCCGCATAGTTAAGCCAGTATCTGCTCCCT
GCTTGTGTGTTGGAGGTCGCTGAGTAGTGCGCGAGCAAAATTTAAGCTACAACAAGGCAAGGCTTGACCG
ACAATTGCATGAAGAATCTGCTTAGGGTTAGGCGTTTTGCGCTGCTTCGCGATGTACGGGCCAGATATAC
GCGTTGACATTGATTATTGACTAGTTATTAATAGTAATCAATTACGGGGTCATTAGTTCATAGCCCATAT
ATGGAGTTCCGCGTTACATAACTTACGGTAAATGGCCCGCCTGGCTGACCGCCCAACGACCCCCGCCCAT
TGACGTCAATAATGACGTATGTTCCCATAGTAACGCCAATAGGGACTTTCCATTGACGTCAATGGGTGGA
GTATTTACGGTAAACTGCCCACTTGGCAGTACATCAAGTGTATCATATGCCAAGTACGCCCCCTATTGAC
GTCAATGACGGTAAATGGCCCGCCTGGCATTATGCCCAGTACATGACCTTATGGGACTTTCCTACTTGGC
AGTACATCTACGTATTAGTCATCGCTATTACCATGGTGATGCGGTTTTGGCAGTACATCAATGGGCGTGG
ATAGCGGTTTGACTCACGGGGATTTCCAAGTCTCCACCCCATTGACGTCAATGGGAGTTTGTTTTGGCAC
CAAAATCAACGGGACTTTCCAAAATGTCGTAACAACTCCGCCCCATTGACGCAAATGGGCGGTAGGCGTG
TACGGTGGGAGGTCTATATAAGCAGAGCTGGTTTAGTGAACCGTCAGATCCGCTAGAGATCCGCGGCCGC
TAATACGACTCACTATAGGGAGAGCCGCCACCATGAGCCCATCTAAGAAAAACGGCAGAAGCGGACCTCA
ACCTCACAAGCGGTGGGTCTTTACCCTGAACAACCCCAGCGAAGATGAGAGAAAGAAGATCCGGGACCTG
CCTATCAGCCTGTTCGACTACTTCATCGTGGGCGAGGAAGGAAATGAGGAAGGCCGGACCCCCCACCTGC
AGGGCTTCGCCAACTTCGTGAAAAAGCAGACCTTCAACAAGGTGAAGTGGTACCTGGGCGCTAGATGCCA
CATCGAGAAGGCCAAGGGCACCGACCAGCAGAACAAAGAGTACTGCAGCAAGGAAGGCAATCTGCTGATG
GAATGTGGCGCCCCTAGATCCCAGGGACAGAGATCTGGAGGATCTAGCGGAGGATCCTCTGGCAGCGAGA
CACCAGGAACAAGCGAGTCAGCAACACCAGAGAGCAGTGGCGGCAGCAGCGGCGGCAGCAGCGTTATCTC
CTACGACAACTACGTGACCATCCTGGACGAAGAGACACTGAAGGCTTGGATCGCTAAACTGGAAAAAGCC
CCTGTGTTCGCCTTCGCCACCGCCACCGACTCCTTAGATAACATCAGCGCCAACCTGGTGGGCCTGTCTT
TCGCCATCGAGCCTGGCGTGGCCGCCTACATCCCCGTGGCCCACGATTACCTGGATGCCCCAGATCAAAT
CAGCAGAGAGAGAGCACTGGAGCTCCTGAAGCCCCTGCTGGAGGACGAGAAGGCCCTGAAGGTGGGACAG
AACCTGAAATACGATAGGGGAATCCTGGCTAATTACGGCATCGAGCTGAGAGGCATCGCCTTCGATACCA
TGCTGGAATCTTACATCCTGAACAGCGTGGCCGGCCGCCACGACATGGACAGCCTGGCTGAACGGTGGCT
GAAGCACAAAACCATCACCTTCGAAGAGATCGCCGGAAAGGGCAAGAACCAGCTGACATTTAATCAGATC
GCACTGGAAGAAGCCGGCAGATACGCCGCTGAGGACGCCGACGTGACCCTTCAGCTGCACCTGAAGATGT
GGCCCGATCTGCAGAAGCACAAGGGCCCACTAAACGTGTTCGAGAACATCGAGATGCCTCTGGTGCCCGT
CCTGAGCAGAATCGAGAGGAATGGCGTGAAGATCGACCCCAAGGTGCTGCACAACCACAGCGAGGAACTG
ACACTGCGGCTGGCCGAGCTGGAAAAGAAGGCCCACGAAATCGCCGGCGAGGAGTTCAACCTGTCTAGCA
CCAAGCAGCTACAAACAATCCTGTTCGAGAAGCAGGGCATTAAGCCTCTGAAAAAGACACCTGGCGGAGC
CCCCAGCACCAGCGAAGAAGTGCTGGAGGAACTGGCGCTGGATTACCCTCTGCCCAAAGTGATCCTGGAA
TATAGAGGACTGGCCAAGCTGAAGTCTACATACACCGACAAGCTGCCTCTGATGATCAACCCCAAGACCG
GCCGGGTGCATACATCTTATCACCAGGCCGTGACAGCCACCGGCCGGCTGAGCAGCACAGATCCTAACCT
GCAAAACATCCCAGTGCGGAACGAAGAGGGCAGAAGAATCAGACAGGCTTTCATTGCCCCTGAGGACTAC
GTCATCGTGTCTGCTGACTACAGCCAGATAGAACTGAGAATCATGGCCCATCTGTCTCGGGACAAGGGCC
TGCTGACCGCTTTTGCAGAAGGCAAGGACATCCACAGAGCCACCGCTGCCGAAGTGTTCGGCCTGCCTCT
GGAAACAGTGACCAGCGAGCAAAGAAGGTCCGCCAAGGCCATTAACTTCGGCCTGATCTACGGCATGAGC
GCCTTTGGCCTGGCCAGACAGCTCAACATCCCTAGAAAGGAGGCCCAGAAATACATGGACCTGTACTTCG
AGCGGTACCCCGGCGTGCTGGAGTACATGGAACGGACCAGAGCCCAGGCTAAAGAGCAGGGATACGTGGA
AACCCTGGATGGCCGGAGACTGTATCTGCCTGACATCAAGAGCAGCAACGGCGCCAGAAGAGCCGCCGCT
GAGAGAGCTGCTATCAACGCCCCTATGCAGGGCACCGCCGCCGACATCATCAAGCGGGCCATGATCGCCG
TGGACGCCTGGCTGCAGGCCGAGCAGCCTAGAGTGCGGATGATCATGCAGGTGCACGACGAGCTGGTGTT
TGAGGTGCACAAGGACGACGTGGATGCTGTGGCCAAGCAGATTCACCAGCTGATGGAAAATTGCACCAGA
CTGGACGTGCCACTGCTGGTCGAGGTTGGAAGCGGAGAGAATTGGGACCAGGCCCACTCCGGCGGAAGCT
CTGGTGGCAGCAAGCGGACCGCCGACGGCTCTGAATTCGAGAGCCCTAAGAAGAAAAGAAAGGTGTGACC
GGTCATCATCACCATCACCATTGAGTTTAAACCCGCTGATCAGCCTCGACTGTGCCTTCTAGTTGCCAGC
CATCTGTTGTTTGCCCCTCCCCCGTGCCTTCCTTGACCCTGGAAGGTGCCACTCCCACTGTCCTTTCCTA
ATAAAATGAGGAAATTGCATCGCATTGTCTGAGTAGGTGTCATTCTATTCTGGGGGGTGGGGTGGGGCAG
GACAGCAAGGGGGAGGATTGGGAAGACAATAGCAGGCATGCTGGGGATGCGGTGGGCTCTATGGCTTCTG
AGGCGGAAAGAACCAGCTGGGGCTCGATACCGTCGACCTCTAGCTAGAGCTTGGCGTAATCATGGTCATA
GCTGTTTCCTGTGTGAAATTGTTATCCGCTCACAATTCCACACAACATACGAGCCGGAAGCATAAAGTGT
AAAGCCTAGGGTGCCTAATGAGTGAGCTAACTCACATTAATTGCGTTGCGCTCACTGCCCGCTTTCCAGT
CGGGAAACCTGTCGTGCCAGCTGCATTAATGAATCGGCCAACGCGCGGGGAGAGGCGGTTTGCGTATTGG
GCGCTCTTCCGCTTCCTCGCTCACTGACTCGCTGCGCTCGGTCGTTCGGCTGCGGCGAGCGGTATCAGCT
CACTCAAAGGCGGTAATACGGTTATCCACAGAATCAGGGGATAACGCAGGAAAGAACATGTGAGCAAAAG
GCCAGCAAAAGGCCAGGAACCGTAAAAAGGCCGCGTTGCTGGCGTTTTTCCATAGGCTCCGCCCCCCTGA
CGAGCATCACAAAAATCGACGCTCAAGTCAGAGGTGGCGAAACCCGACAGGACTATAAAGATACCAGGCG
TTTCCCCCTGGAAGCTCCCTCGTGCGCTCTCCTGTTCCGACCCTGCCGCTTACCGGATACCTGTCCGCCT
TTCTCCCTTCGGGAAGCGTGGCGCTTTCTCATAGCTCACGCTGTAGGTATCTCAGTTCGGTGTAGGTCGT
TCGCTCCAAGCTGGGCTGTGTGCACGAACCCCCCGTTCAGCCCGACCGCTGCGCCTTATCCGGTAACTAT
CGTCTTGAGTCCAACCCGGTAAGACACGACTTATCGCCACTGGCAGCAGCCACTGGTAACAGGATTAGCA
GAGCGAGGTATGTAGGCGGTGCTACAGAGTTCTTGAAGTGGTGGCCTAACTACGGCTACACTAGAAGAAC
AGTATTTGGTATCTGCGCTCTGCTGAAGCCAGTTACCTTCGGAAAAAGAGTTGGTAGCTCTTGATCCGGC
AAACAAACCACCGCTGGTAGCGGTGGTTTTTTTGTTTGCAAGCAGCAGATTACGCGCAGAAAAAAAGGAT
CTCAA
